Addgene plasmid #195833: pENTR223-BBLF4
Purpose: Gateway Entry Clone of Epstein-Barr virus BBLF4
Depositing lab: Eric Johannsen. Depositing organization: Brigham and Women's Hospital. Publication: Epstein-Barr virus and virus human protein interaction maps. Calderwood MA, Venkatesan K, Xing L, Chase MR, Vazquez A, Holthaus AM, Ewence AE, Li N, Hirozane-Kishikawa T, Hill DE, Vidal M, Kieff E, Johannsen E. Proc Natl Acad Sci U S A. 2007 May 1;104(18):7606-11. doi: 10.1073/pnas.0702332104. Epub 2007 Apr 19. PubMed 17446270.
Backbone
  Vector backbone: pENTR223.1
  Backbone manufacturer: Invitrogen
  Backbone size w/o insert (bp): 2875
  Vector type: Gateway Entry Vector
Growth in bacteria
  Bacterial resistance: Spectinomycin, 50 μg/mL
  Growth temperature: 37°C
  Growth strain: DH5alpha
  Copy number: High Copy
Gene/Insert
  Gene/Insert name: BBLF4
  Species: Epstein-Barr virus
  Entrez Gene: BBLF4 (a.k.a. HHV4_BBLF4)
  Cloning method: Gateway Cloning
Terms and licenses: Academic/Nonprofit Terms; Industry Terms: Not Available to Industry
How to cite: pENTR223-BBLF4 was a gift from Eric Johannsen (Addgene plasmid # 195833 ; http://n2t.net/addgene:195833 ; RRID:Addgene_195833)
