[The description below was written by a language model from this plasmid's Addgene catalogue record and pLannotate feature annotations shown in this document.]
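Description:
pENTR223-BBLF4 is a Gateway entry clone built on the pENTR223.1 backbone and carrying the BBLF4 open reading frame of Epstein-Barr virus. The sequenced plasmid is 5,214 nt. It is propagated in E. coli from a high-copy ColE1/pUC-type origin and selected with spectinomycin through the aadA (SmR) aminoglycoside adenylyltransferase gene. A fragment of a class 1 integron Pc promoter and a short gentamicin-resistance remnant lie upstream of this marker. The small lacI and lacZα fragments also annotated in the backbone appear to be non-functional remnants.

The insert is annotated as a coding sequence of roughly 2.4 kb matching the B95-8 strain HELI protein. This is the putative helicase subunit of the viral helicase/primase complex, which unwinds DNA at replication forks during lytic genome replication. The ORF is flanked by two attL recombination sites, which the automated annotation labels attL3 and attL2. These sites allow LR Clonase-mediated transfer of the ORF, in a defined orientation, into any compatible attR-containing destination vector. rrnB T1 and T2 terminators upstream of the cassette insulate it from read-through transcription. A T7 promoter sits just beyond the downstream att site, pointing back toward the insert, so it would drive antisense rather than sense transcription.

As an entry clone, the plasmid has no promoter for expressing BBLF4 in the sense direction and no annotated tags. Whether the ORF retains its native stop codon is not stated. It serves as a shuttle source for generating expression constructs. The associated publication concerns EBV–EBV and EBV–human protein interaction mapping, which suggests the clone belongs to a viral ORF collection made for such screens.
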