Features (pLannotate 1.2.2; 12 found; start..end, strand, type, name):
    121..213     +  CDS            lacI (fragment): lac repressor; lacI; The lac repressor binds to the lac operator to inhibit transcription in E. coli. This inhibition can be relieved by adding lactose or isopropyl-β-D-thiogalactopyranoside (IPTG).
    268..295     -  terminator     rrnB T2 terminator: transcription terminator T2 from the E. coli rrnB gene
    427..470     +  terminator     rrnB T1 terminator: Escherichia coli rrnB; transcription terminator T1 from the E. coli rrnB gene
    517..553     -  CDS            lacZα (fragment): LacZα fragment of β-galactosidase; lacZ fragment
    570..665     +  protein_bind   attL3: mutant version of attL; recombination site for the Gateway® LR reaction LR Clonase™
    668..3094    +  CDS            HELI: HELI_EBVB9 - Protein inferred from homology: Swiss-Prot protein existence level 3. Component of the helicase/primase complex. Unwinds the DNA at the replication forks and generates single-stranded DNA for both leading and lagging strand synthesis. The primase synthesizes short RNA primers on the lagging strand that the polymerase elongates using dNTPs. Possesses helicase-like motifs and therefore may act as the helicase subunit of the complex. From Epstein-Barr virus (strain B95-8) (HHV-4) (Human herpesvirus 4).
   3093..3192    -  protein_bind   attL2: mutant version of attL; recombination site for the Gateway® LR reaction LR Clonase™
   3210..3228    -  promoter       T7 promoter: promoter for bacteriophage T7 RNA polymerase
   3418..3441    +  promoter       Pc promoter (fragment): intI1 (promoter lies within the coding sequence); class 1 integron promoter
   3617..3673    +  CDS            GmR (fragment): gentamycin acetyltransferase; aacC1; confers resistance to gentamycin
   3680..4471    +  CDS            SmR: aminoglycoside adenylyltransferase (Murphy, 1985); aadA; confers resistance to spectinomycin and streptomycin
   4564..5152    +  rep_origin     ori: high-copy-number ColE1/pMB1/pBR322/pUC origin of replication
>Addgene plasmid #195833 | pENTR223-BBLF4 | addgene full sequence | sequence record 384660 | Addgene NGS Result
CTTTCCTGCGTTATCCCCTGATTCTGTGGATAACCGTATTACCGCCTTTGAGTGAGCTGATACCGCTCGC
CGCAGCCGAACGACCGAGCGCAGCGAGTCAGTGAGCGAGGAAGCGGAAGAGCGCCCAATACGCAAACCGC
CTCTCCCCGCGCGTTGGCCGATTCATTAATGCAGCTGGCACGACAGGTTTCCCGACTGGAAAGCGGGCAG
TGAGCGCAACGCAATTAATACGCGTACCGCTAGCCAGGAAGAGTTTGTAGAAACGCAAAAAGGCCATCCG
TCAGGATGGCCTTCTGCTTAGTTTGATGCCTGGCAGTTTATGGCGGGCGTCCTGCCCGCCACCCTCCGGG
CCGTTGCTTCACAACGTTCAAATCCGCTCCCGGCGGATTTGTCCTACTCAGGAGAGCGTTCACCGACAAA
CAACAGATAAAACGAAAGGCCCAGTCTTCCGACTGAGCCTTTCGTTTTATTTGATGCCTGGCAGTTCCCT
ACTCTCGCGTTAACGCTAGCATGGATGTTTTCCCAGTCACGACGTTGTAAAACGACGGCCAGTCTTAAGC
TCGGGCCCCAAATAATGATTTTATTTTGACTGATAGTGACCTGTTCGTTGCAACAAATTGATGAGCAATG
CTTTTTTATAATGCCAACTTTGTACAAAAAAGTTGGCATGGCCGAGGAGCCGAGGGCGCCAGAGGCGCTC
TCGTCCACGTTCATGTTGAACATGACCTCAGACGCCTCCGTGAGGCGTATAGTCAGGAGGATAGGGACCC
TGGCTAGGCGCCGCGTCCAACAACTCCCGGATATGGAGACGTTCTCCCCCGAGTTTGACCCGGAGCTCTC
GGAGCCCCCCTTCCTGCCCTTTTCAGCCTATGTAATTACGGGAACGGCGGGGGCTGGCAAGAGCACCAGC
GTTAGCTGCCTCCACCACACGATGGACTGCCTGGTCACGGGAGCCACAACCGTGGCCGCACAGAACCTCT
CCCAGACACTCCGAGCCTACTGCCCAACCGTCTATAGCGCCTTTGGGTTCAAGAGCCGCCACATAAATAT
GACGCAGCGGGTCAGCAGTCATGGTCGCTCTACGGACGCCGCCCTAGAGGAACTCCAGCGGCGGGACCTG
GCCAAATACTGGCCGGTACTCTCCGACATTGCCGCCGAGTTCAGGCGAACCAAGCCCAGGGGGCTCTACT
CGGGAGTCTCTGGCCCCGCCTTTGAGGTCCTGAGAGACATGCACCAGGGGCAGCTATGGACCACCAATGT
GATCGTGGTGGACGAAGCTGGAACGCTTTCCGTGCACATTCTAACAGCCGTGGTCTTTTGCTACTGGTTC
TTCAACGCCTGGCTGCGTACCCCACTCTACCGCCGGGGCCGCATTCCCTGCATCGTCTGCGTGGGCTCTC
CCACCCAGACAGACGCCTTTCAGTCCTCCTTTAGCCACGAGACCCAGGTAAACAAGATTCGCGAGTGCGA
CAACATCCTCACCTTCCTGGTGGGCAACCCCAGGGCCGCGACCTACGTGGACGTGGCCCGCAACTGGGCC
CTCTTCATCAACAACAAGCGCTGCACCGACGTCCAGTTTGGACACCTCATGAAGACCCTCGAGTACGGCC
TCGAGCTCTCGCCGGACATCCTGGCCTACGTCGACCGCTTCGTCGTCCCCAGGGCGGCCATAATGGACCC
CGCGCAGTACGTGGGCTGGACCCGGCTCTTCCTCTCCCACGCCGAGGTCAAGACCTTCCTCACCACCCTC
CATGCCACGCTCAAGACTGCCGGGCAGGGGCGTGCCGCGCGGGGAACCGGGGGAGATGGGGGCGGGGTGA
CCATGTTTACCTGCCCGGTGGAGTGCGAGGTCTTCCTCGATCCCCTGGCCCAGTACAAGACCCTGGTCGG
GCTTCCGGGCCTCACGGCCCACACCTGGCTCCAAAAGAATTATGCACGCCTCGGTAACTACTCGCAGTTC
GCCGACCAAGACATGGTCCCGGTGGGCACCGAGCAGGACGAAGAACGGGTCAAGGTCACCTACAATGTCA
CCTACGTCAAGCACAGCTCGGTGTCGGTCAACTGCAAGACCAAAAAGTCCATCTGTGGCTATACCGGCAC
CTTCGGGGACTTTATGGACACGCTCGAGGCGGACAGCTTCGTGGAGGCCCACGGGCATGAGCAGCCCGAG
TATGTCTACAGCTTCCTGGCCCGACTCATCTACGGAGGCATCTACGCTTTTAGCCACGGAGGACATTCTC
TCTGTGAAAACGGGGAATACGTGGCGGAGCTTGGTGCTGTGCCCCTGCCCGGGCGTACGTGGGATCCGGA
GGTGACTGCTGGGATGGAGCTGGGCGAACTGCCGCTGGAGGTTGCCTGGGATGGGGAGCGGAGCCCCGCC
GCTGTCTTCTATGCCCGAGTACTGGCTCCCCCGGCCGCAAATTCTGCCCCCCTCTGCTCCCTGTTAAACA
TATATAATGACCTCAGGGCCTATTTCAGGCAATGCCTGGATGTGGCCGTCCGCTATGGCGGAAGGGAGTT
CAGGGACCTCCCCTTCTGCACATTTACCAACAACATGCTGATTCGCGACAACATAGAGTTCACCTCAGAC
GAGCCTCTCCTTCACGGCCTCCTGGACTACGCCTCCACCACCGAGAACTACACGCTTCTGGGCTACACGC
ATCTCAACGTCTTCTTTGGCATCCGAGGAAAGCAGCAGCCTCAGGACGCTGGCAGTTCACGCATGCCCAG
GCTAATGGTCAAGGATGAGGCAGGCTTCGTGTGCTGCCTGGAACACAATACTAACAAACTGTATGAGACG
ATAGAGGACAAGTCCCTGAACCTCTGCAGCATCCGTGACTATGGCATTAGCTCAAAGCTGGCCATGACCA
TAGCCAAGGCCCAGGGTCTGTCCCTAAACAAAGTCGCCATCTGCTTCGGCAGCCACAGAAACATCAAACC
CGGCCATGTGTATGTGGCGCTGTCCCGGGCCCGGCACTCTAATTGCGTGGTCATGGACAGGAATCCCCTA
TCCGAGATGATCACTGGGGAGGGGAACCCCGCGAGCGGCTACATCGTGGATGCCCTAAAGAACTCACGCG
CACTACTGGTTTACCCAACTTTCTTGTACAAAGTTGGCATTATAAGAAAGCATTGCTTATCAATTTGTTG
CAACGAACAGGTCACTATCAGTCAAAATAAAATCATTATTTGCCATCCAGCTGATATCCCCTATAGTGAG
TCGTATTACATGGTCATAGCTGTTTCCTGGCAGCTCTGGCCCGTGTCTCAAAATCTCTGATGTTACATTG
CACAAGATAAAAATATATCATCATGCCTCCTCTAGACCAGCCAGGACAGAAATGCCTCGACTTCGCTGCT
ACCCAAGGTTGCCGGGTGACGCACACCGTGGAAACGGATGAAGGCACGAACCCAGTGGACATAAGCCTGT
TCGGTTCGTAAGCTGTAATGCAAGTAGCGTATGCGCTCACGCAACTGGTCCAGAACCTTGACCGAACGCA
GCGGTGGTAACGGCGCAGTGGCGGTTTTCATGGCTTGTTATGACTGTTTTTTTGGGGTACAGTCTATGCC
TCGGGCATCCAAGCAGCAAGCGCGTTACGCCGTGGGTCGATGTTTGATGTTATGGAGCAGCAACGATGTT
ACGCAGCAGGGCAGTCGCCCTAAAACAAAGTTAAACATTATGAGGGAAGCGGTGATCGCCGAAGTATCGA
CTCAACTATCAGAGGTAGTTGGCGTCATCGAGCGCCATCTCGAACCGACGTTGCTGGCCGTACATTTGTA
CGGCTCCGCAGTGGATGGCGGCCTGAAGCCACACAGTGATATTGATTTGCTGGTTACGGTGACCGTAAGG
CTTGATGAAACAACGCGGCGAGCTTTGATCAACGACCTTTTGGAAACTTCGGCTTCCCCTGGAGAGAGCG
AGATTCTCCGCGCTGTAGAAGTCACCATTGTTGTGCACGACGACATCATTCCGTGGCGTTATCCAGCTAA
GCGCGAACTGCAATTTGGAGAATGGCAGCGCAATGACATTCTTGCAGGTATCTTCGAGCCAGCCACGATC
GACATTGATCTGGCTATCTTGCTGACAAAAGCAAGAGAACATAGCGTTGCCTTGGTAGGTCCAGCGGCGG
AGGAACTCTTTGATCCGGTTCCTGAACAGGATCTATTTGAGGCGCTAAATGAAACCTTAACGCTATGGAA
CTCGCCGCCCGACTGGGCTGGCGATGAGCGAAATGTAGTGCTTACGTTGTCCCGCATTTGGTACAGCGCA
GTAACCGGCAAAATCGCGCCGAAGGATGTCGCTGCCGACTGGGCAATGGAGCGCCTGCCGGCCCAGTATC
AGCCCGTCATACTTGAAGCTAGACAGGCTTATCTTGGACAAGAAGAAGATCGCTTGGCCTCGCGCGCAGA
TCAGTTGGAAGAATTTGTCCACTACGTGAAAGGCGAGATCACCAAGGTAGTCGGCAAATAACCCTCGAGC
CACCCATGACCAAAATCCCTTAACGTGAGTTACGCGTCGTTCCACTGAGCGTCAGACCCCGTAGAAAAGA
TCAAAGGATCTTCTTGAGATCCTTTTTTTCTGCGCGTAATCTGCTGCTTGCAAACAAAAAAACCACCGCT
ACCAGCGGTGGTTTGTTTGCCGGATCAAGAGCTACCAACTCTTTTTCCGAAGGTAACTGGCTTCAGCAGA
GCGCAGATACCAAATACTGTTCTTCTAGTGTAGCCGTAGTTAGGCCACCACTTCAAGAACTCTGTAGCAC
CGCCTACATACCTCGCTCTGCTAATCCTGTTACCAGTGGCTGCTGCCAGTGGCGATAAGTCGTGTCTTAC
CGGGTTGGACTCAAGACGATAGTTACCGGATAAGGCGCAGCGGTCGGGCTGAACGGGGGGTTCGTGCACA
CAGCCCAGCTTGGAGCGAACGACCTACACCGAACTGAGATACCTACAGCGTGAGCTATGAGAAAGCGCCA
CGCTTCCCGAAGGGAGAAAGGCGGACAGGTATCCGGTAAGCGGCAGGGTCGGAACAGGAGAGCGCACGAG
GGAGCTTCCAGGGGGAAACGCCTGGTATCTTTATAGTCCTGTCGGGTTTCGCCACCTCTGACTTGAGCGT
CGATTTTTGTGATGCTCGTCAGGGGGGCGGAGCCTATGGAAAAACGCCAGCAACGCGGCCTTTTTACGGT
TCCTGGCCTTTTGCTGGCCTTTTGCTCACATGTT
